>Addgene plasmid #84130 | pFGC5941-PacI-ath-STTM406 | addgene full sequence | sequence record 167294 | Addgene NGS Result
TGAGACTTTTCAACAAAGGGTAATTTCGGGAAACCTCCTCGGATTCCATTGCCCAGCTATCTGTCACCTC
ATCGAAAGGACAGTAGAAAAGGAAGGTGGCTCCTACAAATGCCATCATTGCGATAAAGGAAAGGCTATCA
TTCAAGATGCCTCTGCCGACAGTGGTCCCAAAGATGGACCCCCACCCACGAGGAGCATCGTGGAAAAAGA
AGACGTTCCAACCACGTCTTCAAAGCAAGTGGATTGATGTGACATCTCCACTGACATAAGGGATGACGCA
CAACCCCACTATCCTTCGCAAGACCCTTCCTCTATATAAGGAAGTTCATTTCATTTGGAGAGGACAGCCC
AAGCTTCTGGATTACAACTGTAGCATTCTAGTTGTTGTTGTTATGGTCTAATTTAAATATGGTCTAAAGA
AGAAGAATCTGGATTACAACTGTAGCATTCTAGAATTCGGTACGCTGAAATCACCAGTCTCTCTCTACAA
ATCTATCCCTCTCTATTTTCTCCATAAATAATGTGTGAGTAGTTTCCCGATAAGGGAAATTAGGGTTCTT
ATAGGGTCTCGCTCATGTGTTGAGCATATAAGAAACCCTTAGTATGTATTTGTATTTGTAAAATACTTCT
ACCAATAAAATTTCTAATTCCTAAAACCAAAATCCAGTACTAAAATCCAGATCTCCTAAAGTCCCTATAG
ATCTTTGTCGTGAATATAAACCAGACACGAGACGACTAGACCTGGAGCCCAGACGCCGTTCGAAGCTAGA
AGTACCGCTTAGGCAGGAGGCCGTTAGGGAAAAGATGCTAAGGCAGGGTTGGTTACGTTGACTCCCCCGT
AGGTTTGGCTTAAATATGATGAAGTGGACGGAAGGAAGGAGGAAGACAAGGAAGGATAAGGTTGCAGGCC
CTGTGCAAGGTAAGAAGATGGAAATTTGATAGAGGTACGCTACTATACTTATACTATACGCTAAGGGAAT
GATTGTATTTATACCCTATACCCCCTAATAACCCCTTATCAATTTAAGAAATAATCCGCATAAGCCCCCG
CTTAAAAATTGGTATCAGAGCCATGAATAGGTCTATGACCAAAACTCAAGAGGATAAAACCTCACCAAAA
TACAAAAGAGTCCTTAACTCTAAAGATAAAAGATCTTTCAAGATCAAAACTAGTTCCCTCACACCGGTGA
CGGGGATCGCATGCGACCTCTAGACCATCACATTGGAGCTTCAGCTGCTCGAGTTCTATAGTGTCACCTA
AATCGTATGTGTATGATACATAAGGTTATGTATTAATTGTAGCCGCGTTCTTACGTCGACGTACCAATTA
CGCCCCGCCCTGTCACTCATCGCAGTACTGTTGTAATTCATTAAGCATTCTGCCGACATGGAAGCCATCA
CAAACGGCATGATGAACCTGAATCGCCAGCGGCATCAGCACCTTGTCGCCTTGCGTATAATATTTGCCCA
TGGTGAAAACGGGGGCGAAGAAGTTGTCCATATTGGCCACGTTTAAATCAAAACTGGTGAAACTCACCCA
GGGATTGGCTGAGACGAAAAACATATTCTCAATAAACCCTTTAGGGAAATAGGCCAGGTTTTCACCGTAA
CACGCCACATCTTGCGAATATATGTGTAGAAACTGCCGGAAATCGTCGTGGTATTCACTCCAGAGCGATG
AAAACGTTTCAGTTTGCTCATGGAAAACGGTGTAACAAGGGTGAACACTATCCCATATTACCAGCTCACC
GTCTTTCATTGCCATACGGAACTCCGGATGAGCATTCATCAGGCGGGCAAGAATGTGAATAAAGGCCGGA
TAAAACTTGTGCTTATTTTTCTTTACGGTCTTTAAAAAGGCCGTAATATCCAGCTGAACGGTCTGGTTAT
AGGTACATTGAGCAACTGACTGAAATGCCTCAAAATGCTCTTTACGATGCCATTGGGATATATCAACGGT
GGTATATCCAGTGATTTCTTTCTCCATTTTAGCTTCCTTAGCTCCTGAAAATCTCGATAACTCATTAAAG
CTTATCGATGATAAGCTGTCAAACATGAGAATTTAGCCCGCCTAATGAGCGGGCTTTTTGTTGTGATCCG
CGTTGCTGGCGTTTTTCCATAGGCTCCGCCCCCCTGACGAGCATCACAAAAATCGACGCTCAAGTCAGAG
GTGGCGAAACCCGACAGGACTATAAAGATACCAGGCGTTTCCCCCCTGGAAGCTCCCTCGTGCGCTCTCC
TGTTCCGACCCTGCCGCTTACCGGATACCTGTCCGCCTTTCTTAATTAAGTTTGCAAGCAGCAGATTACC
GGATACCTGTCCGCCTTTCTTAATTAAGACCCGGGACTAGTCCCTAGAGTCCTGCTTTAATGAGATATGC
GAGACGCCTATGATCGCATGATATTTGCTTTCAATTCTGTTGTGCACGTTGTAAAAAACCTGAGCATGTG
TAGCTCAGATCCTTACCGCCGGTTTCGGTTCATTCTAATGAATATATCACCCGTTACTATCGTATTTTTA
TGAATAATATTCTCCGTTCAATTTACTGATTGTACCCTACTACTTATATGTACAATATTAAAATGAAAAC
AATATATTGTGCTGAATAGGTTTATAGCGACATCTATGATAGAGCGCCACAATAACAAACAATTGCGTTT
TATTATTACAAATCCAATTTTAAAAAAAGCGGCAGAACCGGTCAAACCTAAAAGACTGATTACATAAATC
TTATTCAAATTTCAAAAGTGCCCCAGGGGCTAGTATCTACGACACACCGAGCGGCGAACTAATAACGCTC
ACTGAAGGGAACTCCGGTTCCCCGCCGGCGCGCATGGGTGAGATTCCTTGAAGTTGAGTATTGGCCGTCC
GCTCTACCGAAAGTTACGGGCACCATTCAACCCGGTCCAGCACGGCGGCCGGGTAACCGACTTGCTGCCC
CGAGAATTATGCAGCATTTTTTTGGTGTATGTGGGCCCCAAATGAAGTGCAGGTCAAACCTTGACAGTGA
CGACAAATCGTTGGGCGGGTCCAGGGCGAATTTTGCGACAACATGTCGAGGCTCAGCAGGACCTGCAGGC
ATGCAAGCTTGGCACTGGCCGTCGTTTTACAACGTCGTGACTGGGAAAACCCTGGCGTTACCCAACTTAA
TCGCCTTGCAGCACATCCCCCTTTCGCCAGCTGGCGTAATAGCGAAGAGGCCCGCACCGATCGCCCTTCC
CAACAGTTGCGCAGCCTGAATGGCGAATGCTAGAGCAGCTTGAGCTTGGATCAGATTGTCGTTTCCCGCC
TTCAGTTTAAACTATCAGTGTTTGACAGGATATATTGGCGGGTAAACCTAAGAGAAAAGAGCGTTTATTA
GAATAATCGGATATTTAAAAGGGCGTGAAAAGGTTTATCCGTTCGTCCATTTGTATGTGCATGCCAACCA
CAGGGTTCCCCTCGGGATCAAAGTACTTTGATCCAACCCCTCCGCTGCTATAGTGCAGTCGGCTTCTGAC
GTTCAGTGCAGCCGTCTTCTGAAAACGACATGTCGCACAAGTCCTAAGTTACGCGACAGGCTGCCGCCCT
GCCCTTTTCCTGGCGTTTTCTTGTCGCGTGTTTTAGTCGCATAAAGTAGAATACTTGCGACTAGAACCGG
AGACATTACGCCATGAACAAGAGCGCCGCCGCTGGCCTGCTGGGCTATGCCCGCGTCAGCACCGACGACC
AGGACTTGACCAACCAACGGGCCGAACTGCACGCGGCCGGCTGCACCAAGCTGTTTTCCGAGAAGATCAC
CGGCACCAGGCGCGACCGCCCGGAGCTGGCCAGGATGCTTGACCACCTACGCCCTGGCGACGTTGTGACA
GTGACCAGGCTAGACCGCCTGGCCCGCAGCACCCGCGACCTACTGGACATTGCCGAGCGCATCCAGGAGG
CCGGCGCGGGCCTGCGTAGCCTGGCAGAGCCGTGGGCCGACACCACCACGCCGGCCGGCCGCATGGTGTT
GACCGTGTTCGCCGGCATTGCCGAGTTCGAGCGTTCCCTAATCATCGACCGCACCCGGAGCGGGCGCGAG
GCCGCCAAGGCCCGAGGCGTGAAGTTTGGCCCCCGCCCTACCCTCACCCCGGCACAGATCGCGCACGCCC
GCGAGCTGATCGACCAGGAAGGCCGCACCGTGAAAGAGGCGGCTGCACTGCTTGGCGTGCATCGCTCGAC
CCTGTACCGCGCACTTGAGCGCAGCGAGGAAGTGACGCCCACCGAGGCCAGGCGGCGCGGTGCCTTCCGT
GAGGACGCATTGACCGAGGCCGACGCCCTGGCGGCCGCCGAGAATGAACGCCAAGAGGAACAAGCATGAA
ACCGCACCAGGACGGCCAGGACGAACCGTTTTTCATTACCGAAGAGATCGAGGCGGAGATGATCGCGGCC
GGGTACGTGTTCGAGCCGCCCGCGCACGTCTCAACCGTGCGGCTGCATGAAATCCTGGCCGGTTTGTCTG
ATGCCAAGCTGGCGGCCTGGCCGGCCAGCTTGGCCGCTGAAGAAACCGAGCGCCGCCGTCTAAAAAGGTG
ATGTGTATTTGAGTAAAACAGCTTGCGTCATGCGGTCGCTGCGTATATGATGCGATGAGTAAATAAACAA
ATACGCAAGGGGAACGCATGAAGGTTATCGCTGTACTTAACCAGAAAGGCGGGTCAGGCAAGACGACCAT
CGCAACCCATCTAGCCCGCGCCCTGCAACTCGCCGGGGCCGATGTTCTGTTAGTCGATTCCGATCCCCAG
GGCAGTGCCCGCGATTGGGCGGCCGTGCGGGAAGATCAACCGCTAACCGTTGTCGGCATCGACCGCCCGA
CGATTGACCGCGACGTGAAGGCCATCGGCCGGCGCGACTTCGTAGTGATCGACGGAGCGCCCCAGGCGGC
GGACTTGGCTGTGTCCGCGATCAAGGCAGCCGACTTCGTGCTGATTCCGGTGCAGCCAAGCCCTTACGAC
ATATGGGCCACCGCCGACCTGGTGGAGCTGGTTAAGCAGCGCATTGAGGTCACGGATGGAAGGCTACAAG
CGGCCTTTGTCGTGTCGCGGGCGATCAAAGGCACGCGCATCGGCGGTGAGGTTGCCGAGGCGCTGGCCGG
GTACGAGCTGCCCATTCTTGAGTCCCGTATCACGCAGCGCGTGAGCTACCCAGGCACTGCCGCCGCCGGC
ACAACCGTTCTTGAATCAGAACCCGAGGGCGACGCTGCCCGCGAGGTCCAGGCGCTGGCCGCTGAAATTA
AATCAAAACTCATTTGAGTTAATGAGGTAAAGAGAAAATGAGCAAAAGCACAAACACGCTAAGTGCCGGC
CGTCCGAGCGCACGCAGCAGCAAGGCTGCAACGTTGGCCAGCCTGGCAGACACGCCAGCCATGAAGCGGG
TCAACTTTCAGTTGCCGGCGGAGGATCACACCAAGCTGAAGATGTACGCGGTACGCCAAGGCAAGACCAT
TACCGAGCTGCTATCTGAATACATCGCGCAGCTACCAGAGTAAATGAGCAAATGAATAAATGAGTAGATG
AATTTTAGCGGCTAAAGGAGGCGGCATGGAAAATCAAGAACAACCAGGCACCGACGCCGTGGAATGCCCC
ATGTGTGGAGGAACGGGCGGTTGGCCAGGCGTAAGCGGCTGGGTTGCCTGCCGGCCCTGCAATGGCACTG
GAACCCCCAAGCCCGAGGAATCGGCGTGAGCGGTCGCAAACCATCCGGCCCGGTACAAATCGGCGCGGCG
CTGGGTGATGACCTGGTGGAGAAGTTGAAGGCCGCGCAGGCCGCCCAGCGGCAACGCATCGAGGCAGAAG
CACGCCCCGGTGAATCGTGGCAAGCGGCCGCTGATCGAATCCGCAAAGAATCCCGGCAACCGCCGGCAGC
CGGTGCGCCGTCGATTAGGAAGCCGCCCAAGGGCGACGAGCAACCAGATTTTTTCGTTCCGATGCTCTAT
GACGTGGGCACCCGCGATAGTCGCAGCATCATGGACGTGGCCGTTTTCCGTCTGTCGAAGCGTGACCGAC
GAGCTGGCGAGGTGATCCGCTACGAGCTTCCAGACGGGCACGTAGAGGTTTCCGCAGGGCCGGCCGGCAT
GGCCAGTGTGTGGGATTACGACCTGGTACTGATGGCGGTTTCCCATCTAACCGAATCCATGAACCGATAC
CGGGAAGGGAAGGGAGACAAGCCCGGCCGCGTGTTCCGTCCACACGTTGCGGACGTACTCAAGTTCTGCC
GGCGAGCCGATGGCGGAAAGCAGAAAGACGACCTGGTAGAAACCTGCATTCGGTTAAACACCACGCACGT
TGCCATGCAGCGTACGAAGAAGGCCAAGAACGGCCGCCTGGTGACGGTATCCGAGGGTGAAGCCTTGATT
AGCCGCTACAAGATCGTAAAGAGCGAAACCGGGCGGCCGGAGTACATCGAGATCGAGCTAGCTGATTGGA
TGTACCGCGAGATCACAGAAGGCAAGAACCCGGACGTGCTGACGGTTCACCCCGATTACTTTTTGATCGA
TCCCGGCATCGGCCGTTTTCTCTACCGCCTGGCACGCCGCGCCGCAGGCAAGGCAGAAGCCAGATGGTTG
TTCAAGACGATCTACGAACGCAGTGGCAGCGCCGGAGAGTTCAAGAAGTTCTGTTTCACCGTGCGCAAGC
TGATCGGGTCAAATGACCTGCCGGAGTACGATTTGAAGGAGGAGGCGGGGCAGGCTGGCCCGATCCTAGT
CATGCGCTACCGCAACCTGATCGAGGGCGAAGCATCCGCCGGTTCCTAATGTACGGAGCAGATGCTAGGG
CAAATTGCCCTAGCAGGGGAAAAAGGTCGAAAAGGTCTCTTTCCTGTGGATAGCACGTACATTGGGAACC
CAAAGCCGTACATTGGGAACCGGAACCCGTACATTGGGAACCCAAAGCCGTACATTGGGAACCGGTCACA
CATGTAAGTGACTGATATAAAAGAGAAAAAAGGCGATTTTTCCGCCTAAAACTCTTTAAAACTTATTAAA
ACTCTTAAAACCCGCCTGGCCTGTGCATAACTGTCTGGCCAGCGCACAGCCGAAGAGCTGCAAAAAGCGC
CTACCCTTCGGTCGCTGCGCTCCCTACGCCCCGCCGCTTCGCGTCGGCCTATCGCGGCCGCTGGCCGCTC
AAAAATGGCTGGCCTACGGCCAGGCAATCTACCAGGGCGCGGACAAGCCGCGCCGTCGCCACTCGACCGC
CGGCGCCCACATCAAGGCACCCTGCCTCGCGCGTTTCGGTGATGACGGTGAAAACCTCTGACACATGCAG
CTCCCGGAGACGGTCACAGCTTGTCTGTAAGCGGATGCCGGGAGCAGACAAGCCCGTCAGGGCGCGTCAG
CGGGTGTTGGCGGGTGTCGGGGCGCAGCCATGACCCAGTCACGTAGCGATAGCGGAGTGTATACTGGCTT
AACTATGCGGCATCAGAGCAGATTGTACTGAGAGTGCACCATATGCGGTGTGAAATACCGCACAGATGCG
TAAGGAGAAAATACCGCATCAGGCGCTCTTCCGCTTCCTCGCTCACTGACTCGCTGCGCTCGGTCGTTCG
GCTGCGGCGAGCGGTATCAGCTCACTCAAAGGCGGTAATACGGTTATCCACAGAATCAGGGGATAACGCA
GGAAAGAACATGTGAGCAAAAGGCCAGCAAAAGGCCAGGAACCGTAAAAAGGCCGCGTTGCTGGCGTTTT
TCCATAGGCTCCGCCCCCCTGACGAGCATCACAAAAATCGACGCTCAAGTCAGAGGTGGCGAAACCCGAC
AGGACTATAAAGATACCAGGCGTTTCCCCCTGGAAGCTCCCTCGTGCGCTCTCCTGTTCCGACCCTGCCG
CTTACCGGATACCTGTCCGCCTTTCTCCCTTCGGGAAGCGTGGCGCTTTCTCATAGCTCACGCTGTAGGT
ATCTCAGTTCGGTGTAGGTCGTTCGCTCCAAGCTGGGCTGTGTGCACGAACCCCCCGTTCAGCCCGACCG
CTGCGCCTTATCCGGTAACTATCGTCTTGAGTCCAACCCGGTAAGACACGACTTATCGCCACTGGCAGCA
GCCACTGGTAACAGGATTAGCAGAGCGAGGTATGTAGGCGGTGCTACAGAGTTCTTGAAGTGGTGGCCTA
ACTACGGCTACACTAGAAGGACAGTATTTGGTATCTGCGCTCTGCTGAAGCCAGTTACCTTCGGAAAAAG
AGTTGGTAGCTCTTGATCCGGCAAACAAACCACCGCTGGTAGCGGTGGTTTTTTTGTTTGCAAGCAGCAG
ATTACGCGCAGAAAAAAAGGATCTCAAGAAGATCCTTTGATCTTTTCTACGGGGTCTGACGCTCAGTGGA
ACGAAAACTCACGTTAAGGGATTTTGGTCATGCATTCTAGGTACTAAAACAATTCATCCAGTAAAATATA
ATATTTTATTTTCTCCCAATCAGGCTTGATCCCCAGTAAGTCAAAAAATAGCTCGACATACTGTTCTTCC
CCGATATCCTCCCTGATCGACCGGACGCAGAAGGCAATGTCATACCACTTGTCCGCCCTGCCGCTTCTCC
CAAGATCAATAAAGCCACTTACTTTGCCATCTTTCACAAAGATGTTGCTGTCTCCCAGGTCGCCGTGGGA
AAAGACAAGTTCCTCTTCGGGCTTTTCCGTCTTTAAAAAATCATACAGCTCGCGCGGATCTTTAAATGGA
GTGTCTTCTTCCCAGTTTTCGCAATCCACATCGGCCAGATCGTTATTCAGTAAGTAATCCAATTCGGCTA
AGCGGCTGTCTAAGCTATTCGTATAGGGACAATCCGATATGTCGATGGAGTGAAAGAGCCTGATGCACTC
CGCATACAGCTCGATAATCTTTTCAGGGCTTTGTTCATCTTCATACTCTTCCGAGCAAAGGACGCCATCG
GCCTCACTCATGAGCAGATTGCTCCAGCCATCATGCCGTTCAAAGTGCAGGACCTTTGGAACAGGCAGCT
TTCCTTCCAGCCATAGCATCATGTCCTTTTCCCGTTCCACATCATAGGTGGTCCCTTTATACCGGCTGTC
CGTCATTTTTAAATATAGGTTTTCATTTTCTCCCACCAGCTTATATACCTTAGCAGGAGACATTCCTTCC
GTATCTTTTACGCAGCGGTATTTTTCGATCAGTTTTTTCAATTCCGGTGATATTCTCATTTTAGCCATTT
ATTATTTCCTTCCTCTTTTCTACAGTATTTAAAGATACCCCAAGAAGCTAATTATAACAAGACGAACTCC
AATTCACTGTTCCTTGCATTCTAAAACCTTAAATACCAGAAAACAGCTTTTTCAAAGTTGTTTTCAAAGT
TGGCGTATAACATAGTATCGACGGAGCCGATTTTGAAACCGCGGTGATCACAGGCAGCAACGCTCTGTCA
TCGTTACAATCAACATGCTACCCTCCGCGAGATCATCCGTGTTTCAAACCCGGCAGCTTAGTTGCCGTTC
TTCCGAATAGCATCGGTAACATGAGCAAAGTCTGCCGCCTTACAACGGCTCTCCCGCTGACGCCGTCCCG
GACTGATGGGCTGCCTGTATCGAGTGGTGATTTTGTGCCGAGCTGCCGGTCGGGGAGCTGTTGGCTGGCT
GGTGGCAGGATATATTGTGGTGTAAACAAATTGACGCTTAGACAACTTAATAACACATTGCGGACGTTTT
TAATGTACTGAATTAACGCCGAATTAATTCGAGCTCGGATCTGATAATTTATTTGAAAATTCATAAGAAA
AGCAAACGTTACATGAATTGATGAAACAATACAAAGACAGATAAAGCCACGCACATTTAGGATATTGGCC
GAGATTACTGAATATTGAGTAAGATCACGGAATTTCTGACAGGAGCATGTCTTCAATTCAGCCCAAATGG
CAGTTGAAATACTCAAACCGCCCCATATGCAGGAGCGGATCATTCATTGTTTGTTTGGTTGCCTTTGCCA
ACATGGGAGTCCAAGATTCTGCAGTCAAATCTCGGTGACGGGCAGGACCGGACGGGGCGGTACCGGCAGG
CTGAAGTCCAGCTGCCAGAAACCCACGTCATGCCAGTTCCCGTGCTTGAAGCCGGCCGCCCGCAGCATGC
CGCGGGGGGCATATCCGAGCGCCTCGTGCATGCGCACGCTCGGGTCGTTGGGCAGCCCGATGACAGCGAC
CACGCTCTTGAAGCCCTGTGCCTCCAGGGACTTCAGCAGGTGGGTGTAGAGCGTGGAGCCCAGTCCCGTC
CGCTGGTGGCGGGGGGAGACGTACACGGTCGACTCGGCCGTCCAGTCGTAGGCGTTGCGTGCCTTCCAGG
GGCCCGCGTAGGCGATGCCGGCGACCTCGCCGTCCACCTCGGCGACGAGCCAGGGATAGCGCTCCCGCAG
ACGGACGAGGTCGTCCGTCCACTCCTGCGGTTCCTGCGGCTCGGTACGGAAGTTGACCGTGCTTGTCTCG
ATGTAGTGGTTGACGATGGTGCAGACCGCCGGCATGTCCGCCTCGGTGGCACGGCGGATGTCGGCCGGGC
GTCGTTCTGGGCTCATCGATTCGATTTGGTGTATCGAGATTGGTTATGAAATTCAGATGCTAGTGTAATG
TATTGGTAATTTGGGAAGATATAATAGGAAGCAAGGCTATTTATCCATTTCTGAAAAGGCGAAATGGCGT
CACCGCGAGCGTCACGCGCATTCCGTTCTTGCTGTAAAGCGTTGTTTGGTACACTTTTGACTAGCGAGGC
TTGGCGTGTCAGCGTATCTATTCAAAAGTCGTTAATGGCTGCGGATCAAGAAAAAGTTGGAATAGAAACA
GAATACCCGCGAAATTCAGGCCCGGTTGCCATGTCCTACACGCCGAAATAAACGACCAAATTAGTAGAAA
AATAAAAACTGACTCGGATACTTACGTCACGTCTTGCGCACTGATTTGAAAAATCTCAGAATTCATGGAT
CCTAGGTGAGTCTAGAGAGTTAATTAAGTTTGCAAGCAGCAGATTACGCGCAGAAAAAAAGGATCTCAAG
GAGATCCTTTGGATCACAAAAAAAAAGCCCGCTCATTAGGCGGGTTAAATTCCCGGGTACTGCAGCCGAT
TCATTAATGCAGGTTAACCTGGCTTATCGAAATTAATACGACTCACTATAGGGAGGCCGGCAGATCTGAT
CCCTACTCCAAAAATGTCAAAGATACAGTCTCAGAAGACCAAAGGGCTATTGAGACTTTTCAACAAAGGG
TAATTTCGGGAAACCTCCTCGGATTCCATTGCCCAGCTATCTGTCACTTCATCGAAAGGACAGTGGAAAA
GGAAGGTGGCTCCTACAAATGCCATCATTGCGATAAAGGAAAGGCTATCATTCAGGATGCCTCTGCCGAC
AGTGGTCCCAAAGATGGACCCCCACCCACGAGGAGCATCGTGGGAAAAGAAGACGTTCCAACCACGTCTT
CAAAGCAAGTGGATTGATGTGACATCTCCACTGACGTAAGGGATGACGCACAATCCCACCCCTACTCCAA
AAATGTCAAAGATACTGTCTCAGAAGACCAAAGGGCTAT
Features (pLannotate 1.2.2; 29 found; start..end, strand, type, name):
      1..346     +  promoter       CaMV 35S promoter: strong constitutive promoter from cauliflower mosaic virus
    298..344     +  promoter       minimal CaMV 35S promoter: minimal 35S promoter from cauliflower mosaic virus
    507..683     +  polyA_signal   CaMV poly(A) signal: cauliflower mosaic virus polyadenylation signal
   1245..1263    -  promoter       SP6 promoter: promoter for bacteriophage SP6 RNA polymerase
   1328..1987    -  CDS            CmR: chloramphenicol acetyltransferase; cat; confers resistance to chloramphenicol
   1988..2024    -  promoter       cat promoter (fragment): promoter of the E. coli cat gene encoding chloramphenicol acetyltransferase
   2024..2052    -  promoter       tet promoter: E. coli promoter for tetracycline efflux protein gene
   2114..2282    -  rep_origin     ori (fragment): high-copy-number ColE1/pMB1/pBR322/pUC origin of replication
   2290..2309    -  rep_origin     ori (fragment): high-copy-number ColE1/pMB1/pBR322/pUC origin of replication
   2306..2330    -  rep_origin     ori (fragment): high-copy-number ColE1/pMB1/pBR322/pUC origin of replication
   2362..3069    +  terminator     OCS terminator: octopine synthase terminator
   3070..3090    +  misc_feature   MCS (fragment): pUC18/19 multiple cloning site
   3093..3247    +  CDS            lacZα (fragment): LacZα fragment of β-galactosidase; lacZ fragment
   3313..3337    +  misc_feature   RB T-DNA repeat: right border repeat from nopaline C58 T-DNA
   3677..4078    +  CDS            Y4CG_SINFN (fragment): Protein inferred from homology: Swiss-Prot protein existence level 3. From Sinorhizobium fredii (strain NBRC 101917 / NGR234).
   4638..5267    +  CDS            pVS1 StaA: stability protein from the Pseudomonas plasmid pVS1 (Heeb et al., 2000)
   5696..6769    +  CDS            pVS1 RepA: replication protein from the Pseudomonas plasmid pVS1 (Heeb et al., 2000)
   6835..7029    +  rep_origin     pVS1 oriV: origin of replication for the Pseudomonas plasmid pVS1 (Heeb et al., 2000)
   7232..7271    +  CDS            rop (fragment): Rop protein, which maintains plasmids at low copy number; rop
   7373..7513    +  misc_feature   bom: basis of mobility region from pBR322
   7699..8287    -  rep_origin     ori: high-copy-number ColE1/pMB1/pBR322/pUC origin of replication
   8374..9168    -  CDS            KanR: aminoglycoside phosphotransferase; aphA-3; confers resistance to kanamycin
   9593..9617    +  misc_feature   LB T-DNA repeat: left border repeat from nopaline C58 T-DNA
   9703..9955    -  terminator     MAS terminator: mannopine synthase terminator
   9968..10516   -  CDS            bar: PAT_STRHY - Experimental evidence at protein level: Swiss-Prot protein existence level 1. Inactivates phosphinothricin (PPT) by transfer of an acetyl group from acetyl CoA. Can also acetylate demethylphosphinothricin but not PTT or glutamate. This enzyme is an effector of phosphinothricin tripeptide (PTT or bialaphos) resistance. From Streptomyces hygroscopicus. Introduced by genetic manipulation and expressed in glufosinate-tolerant maize by Dekalb Genetics.
  10522..10902   -  promoter       MAS promoter: mannopine synthase promoter (Velten et al., 1984)
  10948..10989   -  rep_origin     ori (fragment): high-copy-number ColE1/pMB1/pBR322/pUC origin of replication
  11094..11112   +  promoter       T7 promoter: promoter for bacteriophage T7 RNA polymerase
  11181..11469   +  promoter       CaMV 35S promoter (fragment): strong constitutive promoter from cauliflower mosaic virus
