[The description below was written by a language model from this plasmid's Addgene catalogue record and pLannotate feature annotations shown in this document.]
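Description:
pFGC5941-PacI-ath-STTM406 is a plant expression binary vector designed to knock down miR406 function in Arabidopsis thaliana using the short tandem target mimic (STTM) approach. It is built on the pFGC5941-PacI backbone, a T-DNA vector carrying nopaline-type left and right border repeats. For propagation it has the pVS1 replication and stability functions (RepA, StaA, oriV), which typically support maintenance in Agrobacterium, together with a ColE1/pBR322-type origin and bom site for E. coli. A backbone kanamycin resistance gene lies outside the T-DNA borders. Within the T-DNA, a bar gene driven by the mannopine synthase promoter and terminator confers phosphinothricin (Basta) resistance for selecting transformed plants.

The payload is a cassette of about 2.8 kb inserted at a PacI site that is retained on both sides. According to the depositor it contains a 2x35S promoter, the STTM, a 35S terminator and a chloramphenicol resistance gene. The feature table is consistent with this: a full CaMV 35S promoter preceded (across the circular junction) by a partial 35S copy, forming the doubled promoter, then an unannotated interval where the STTM presumably sits, followed by the CaMV poly(A) signal. Downstream are the chloramphenicol acetyltransferase gene with its bacterial promoter and fragments of a ColE1-type origin, apparently carried over from an intermediate cloning vector. The CmR marker allows dual chloramphenicol and kanamycin selection for clones that have taken up the cassette.

An STTM transcript generally carries two imperfect, non-cleavable miRNA binding sites joined by a short spacer. It sequesters the target miRNA and triggers its degradation, so constitutive expression here supports loss-of-function studies of miR406.
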