Addgene plasmid #84130: pFGC5941-PacI-ath-STTM406
Purpose: target miRNA406 for destruction in Arabidopsis thaliana
Depositing lab: Guiliang Tang. Depositing organization: Michigan Technological University. Publication: Construction of short tandem target mimic (STTM) to block the functions of plant and animal microRNAs. Tang G, Yan J, Gu Y, Qiao M, Fan R, Mao Y, Tang X. Methods. 2012 Oct;58(2):118-25. doi: 10.1016/j.ymeth.2012.10.006. Epub 2012 Oct 23. PubMed 23098881.
Backbone
  Vector backbone: pFGC5941-PacI
  Backbone manufacturer: Guiliang Tang (Addgene plasmid # 44182)
  Backbone size w/o insert (bp): 8608
  Vector type: Plant Expression
  Selectable markers: Basta
Growth in bacteria
  Bacterial resistance: Chloramphenicol and Kanamycin, 25 & 50 μg/mL
  Growth temperature: 37°C
  Growth strain: DH5alpha
  Copy number: High Copy
Gene/Insert
  Gene/Insert name: STTM406
  Species: A. thaliana (mustard weed)
  Insert size (bp): 2846
  Promoter: 2x35S
  Cloning method: Restriction Enzyme; 5′ cloning site PacI (not destroyed); 3′ cloning site PacI (not destroyed)
  Sequencing primers: 5′ CACTATCCTTCGCAAGACCCTTCC; 3′ CAACACATGAGCGAAACCCTATAA
Terms and licenses: Academic/Nonprofit Terms; Industry Terms: Not Available to Industry
Depositor comments: The insert within this plasmid contains a 2x35S promoter, STTM, T35S and CmR.
How to cite: pFGC5941-PacI-ath-STTM406 was a gift from Guiliang Tang (Addgene plasmid # 84130 ; http://n2t.net/addgene:84130 ; RRID:Addgene_84130)
