>Addgene plasmid #84130 | pFGC5941-PacI-ath-STTM406 | depositor partial sequence | sequence record 160686 | STTM
CTGGATTACAACTGTAGCATTCTAGTTGTTGTTGTTATGGTCTAATTTAAATATGGTCTAAAGAAGAAGA
ATCTGGATTACAACTGTAGCATTCTA
